>Addgene plasmid #72870 | pRB39 | depositor full sequence | sequence record 136552 | pRB39 sequence 5151 bps
GCCCCTGCAGCCGAATTATATTATTTTTGCCAAATAATTTTTAACAAAAGCTCTGAAGTCTTCTTCATTT
AAATTCTTAGATGATACTTCATCTGGAAAATTGTCCCAATTAGTAGCATCACGCTGTGAGTAAGTTCTAA
ACCATTTTTTTATTGTTGTATTATCTCTAATCTTACTACTCGATGAGTTTTCGGTATTATCTCTATTTTT
AACTTGGAGCAGGTTCCATTCATTGTTTTTTTCATCATAGTGAATAAAATCAACTGCTTTAACACTTGTG
CCTGAACACCATATCCATCCGGCGTAATACGACTCACTATAGGGAGAGCGGCCGCCAGATCTTCCGGATG
GCTCGAGTTTTTCAGCAAGATAAGTTCCTATACTTTCTAGAGAATAGGAACTTCCATATGGGCGCGCCCT
GTTGGAATATACTATTCAACCTACAAAAATAACGTTAAACAACACTACTTTATATTTGATATGAATGGCC
ACACCTTTTATGCCATAAAACATATTGTAAGAGAATACCACTCTTTTTATTCCTTCTTTCCTTCTTGTAC
GTTTTTTGCTGTGAGTAGGTCGTGGTGCTGGTGTTGCAGTTGAAATAACTTAAAATATAAATCATAAAAC
TCAAACATAAACTTGACTATTTATTTATTTATTAAGAAAGGAGGTACCGGTGGCGCGCCATGACCGAGTA
CAAGCCTACAGTGCGACTGGCCACACGCGATGACGTTCCCAGAGCCGTTCGGACGTTGGCTGCCGCGTTT
GCGGACTATCCCGCAACTCGCCATACTGTGGACCCTGATCGCCACATCGAGAGGGTGACTGAGCTTCAGG
AGCTGTTCCTGACCAGGGTAGGGCTGGACATAGGCAAGGTCTGGGTGGCCGACGATGGAGCCGCTGTTGC
GGTGTGGACTACCCCAGAGAGCGTGGAAGCAGGGGCTGTCTTTGCCGAAATTGGGCCAAGGATGGCCGAA
CTGTCTGGGTCCCGTTTGGCTGCCCAACAGCAGATGGAAGGACTGCTTGCCCCACATCGACCCAAGGAGC
CTGCATGGTTCCTCGCTACCGTGGGTGTGAGCCCAGATCACCAGGGCAAAGGTCTGGGATCAGCCGTCGT
TCTGCCTGGCGTCGAGGCTGCTGAGAGAGCAGGAGTACCGGCATTCCTCGAAACCAGTGCTCCACGGAAC
CTCCCGTTCTACGAGAGACTGGGCTTTACGGTCACAGCCGATGTGGAAGTGCCCGAAGGCCCTAGAACCT
GGTGCATGACACGGAAACCCGGTGCATGAAAATTAAATATAAATAAAGCTATTAAAATAAATTACTATCT
AACATATGCCTAGGCTTGTTGATTTGTTTTTTGTTTATTTACTGCGGTAATTCCTAGTCTTAGAAGCTTA
TTGAACTTGTTGATGCCTTCTGGTTGGGAAATCCTCCTCTTTATACCCGATCCAGTCCAATCGAAACTGT
GGGCCGTGGTGCCCGATAAGATAAGAAAGCCGTGTGCAAGTCGATCGGCGTGCGCAAAAGCATAATGCTT
TTTCTGCCCGGCGATGATAAGCGATTTGCACACGCCCTGATAACAGGAATTGATTTTTTTGGTGCGCAAA
GCAGTGAAAGCTCTATAAGAATGCTGGACCGCCAGTCGACAATCATCAAACAGTGCTAGCTAACGGCTAA
GTGAATCAAGTTTATTTTAATATAATCAACAACAAAATATTTTAACACAAACCTAGGGAAGTTCCTATAC
TTTCTAGAGAATAGGAACTTCTAATCCAAAATGGGATCCATGGTGAGCAAGGGCGAGGAGCTGTTCACCG
GGGTGGTGCCCATCCTGGTCGAGCTGGACGGCGACGTAAACGGCCACAAGTTCAGCGTGTCCGGCGAGGG
CGAGGGCGATGCCACCTACGGCAAGCTGACCCTGAAGTTCATCTGCACCACCGGCAAGCTGCCCGTGCCC
TGGCCCACCCTCGTGACCACCCTGACCTACGGCGTGCAGTGCTTCAGCCGCTACCCCGACCACATGAAGC
AGCACGACTTCTTCAAGTCCGCCATGCCCGAAGGCTACGTCCAGGAGCGCACCATCTTCTTCAAGGACGA
CGGCAACTACAAGACCCGCGCCGAGGTGAAGTTCGAGGGCGACACCCTGGTGAACCGCATCGAGCTGAAG
GGCATCGACTTCAAGGAGGACGGCAACATCCTGGGGCACAAGCTGGAGTACAACTACAACAGCCACAACG
TCTATATCATGGCCGACAAGCAGAAGAACGGCATCAAGGTGAACTTCAAGATCCGCCACAACATCGAGGA
CGGCAGCGTGCAGCTCGCCGACCACTACCAGCAGAACACCCCCATCGGCGACGGCCCCGTGCTGCTGCCC
GACAACCACTACCTGAGCACCCAGTCCGCCCTGAGCAAAGACCCCAACGAGAAGCGCGATCACATGGTCC
TGCTGGAGTTCGTGACCGCCGCCGGGATCACTCTCGGCATGGACGAGCTGTACAAGGAATTCGGTACCTC
TCCAGCTGCTCCAAGCGGCGGTACTAGTATCTTTCTAGAAGATCTCCTACAATATTCTCAGCTGCCATGG
AAAATCGATGTTCTTCTTTTATTCTCTCAAGATTTTCAGGCTGTATATTAAAACTTATATTAAGAACTAT
GCTAACCACCTCATCAGGAACCGTTGTAGGTGGCGTGGGTTTTCTTGGCAATCGACTCTCATGAAAACTA
CGAGCTAAATATTCAATATGTTCCTCTTGACCAACTTTATTCTGCATTTTTTTTGAACGAGGTTTAGAGC
AAGCTTCAGGAAACTGAGACAGGAATTTTATTAAAAATTTAAATTTTGAAGAAAGTTCAGGGTTAATAGC
ATCCATTTTTTGCTTTGCAAGTTCCTCAGCATTCTTAACAAAAGACGTCTCTTTTGACATGTTTAAAGTT
TAAACCTCCTGTGTGAAATTATTATCCGCTCATAATTCCACACATTATACGAGCCGGAAGCATAAAGTGT
AAAGCCTGGGGTGCCTAATGAGTGAGCTAACTCACATTAATTGCGTTGCGCTCACTGCCAATTGCTTTCC
AGTCGGGAAACCTGTCGTGCCAGCTGCATTAATGAATCGGCCAACGCGCGGGGAGAGGCGGTTTGCGTAT
TGGGCGCTCTTCCGCTTCCTCGCTCACTGACTCGCTGCGCTCGGTCGTTCGGCTGCGGCGAGCGGTATCA
GCTCACTCAAAGGCGGTAATACGGTTATCCACAGAATCAGGGGATAACGCAGGAAAGAACATGTGAGCAA
AAGGCCAGCAAAAGGCCAGGAACCGTAAAAAGGCCGCGTTGCTGGCGTTTTTCCATAGGCTCCGCCCCCC
TGACGAGCATCACAAAAATCGACGCTCAAGTCAGAGGTGGCGAAACCCGACAGGACTATAAAGATACCAG
GCGTTTCCCCCTGGAAGCTCCCTCGTGCGCTCTCCTGTTCCGACCCTGCCGCTTACCGGATACCTGTCCG
CCTTTCTCCCTTCGGGAAGCGTGGCGCTTTCTCATAGCTCACGCTGTAGGTATCTCAGTTCGGTGTAGGT
CGTTCGCTCCAAGCTGGGCTGTGTGCACGAACCCCCCGTTCAGCCCGACCGCTGCGCCTTATCCGGTAAC
TATCGTCTTGAGTCCAACCCGGTAAGACACGACTTATCGCCACTGGCAGCAGCCACTGGTAACAGGATTA
GCAGAGCGAGGTATGTAGGCGGTGCTACAGAGTTCTTGAAGTGGTGGCCTAACTACGGCTACACTAGAAG
GACAGTATTTGGTATCTGCGCTCTGCTGAAGCCAGTTACCTTCGGAAAAAGAGTTGGTAGCTCTTGATCC
GGCAAACAAACCACCGCTGGTAGCGGTGGTTTTTTTGTTTGCAAGCAGCAGATTACGCGCAGAAAAAAAG
GATCTCAAGAAGATCCTTTGATCTTTTCTACGGGGTCTGACGCTCAGTGGAACGAAAACTCACGTTAAGG
GATTTTGGTCATGAGATTATCAAAAAGGATCTTCACCTAGATCCTTTTAAATTAAAAATGAAGTTTTAAA
TCAATCTAAAGTATATATGAGTAAACTTGGTCTGACAGTTACCAATGCTTAATCAGTGAGGCACCTATCT
CAGCGATCTGTCTATTTCGTTCATCCATAGTTGCCTGACTCCCCGTCGTGTAGATAACTACGATACGGGA
GGGCTTACCATCTGGCCCCAGTGCTGCAATGATACCGCGAGACCCACGCTCACCGGCTCCAGATTTATCA
GCAATAAACCAGCCAGCCGGAAGGGCCGAGCGCAGAAGTGGTCCTGCAACTTTATCCGCCTCCATCCAGT
CTATTAATTGTTGCCGGGAAGCTAGAGTAAGTAGTTCGCCAGTTAATAGTTTGCGCAACGTTGTTGCCAT
TGCTACAGGCATCGTGGTGTCACGCTCGTCGTTTGGTATGGCTTCATTCAGCTCCGGTTCCCAACGATCA
AGGCGAGTTACATGATCCCCCATGTTGTGCAAAAAAGCGGTTAGCTCCTTCGGTCCTCCGATCGTTGTCA
GAAGTAAGTTGGCCGCAGTGTTATCACTCATGGTTATGGCAGCACTGCATAATTCTCTTACTGTCATGCC
ATCCGTAAGATGCTTTTCTGTGACTGGTGAGTACTCAACCAAGTCATTCTGAGAATAGTGTATGCGGCGA
CCGAGTTGCTCTTGCCCGGCGTCAATACGGGATAATACCGCGCCACATAGCAGAACTTTAAAAGTGCTCA
TCATTGGAAAACGTTCTTCGGGGCGAAAACTCTCAAGGATCTTACCGCTGTTGAGATCCAGTTCGATGTA
ACCCACTCGTGCACCCAACTGATCTTCAGCATCTTTTACTTTCACCAGCGTTTCTGGGTGAGCAAAAACA
GGAAGGCAAAATGCCGCAAAAAAGGGAATAAGGGCGACACGGAAATGTTGAATACTCATACTCTTCCTTT
TTCAATATTATTGAAGCATTTATCAGGGTTATTGTCTCATGAGCGGATACATATTTGAATGTATTTAGAA
AAATAAACAAATAGGGGTTCCGCGCACATTTCCCCGAAAAGTGCCACCTGACGTCTAAGAAACCATTATT
ATCATGACATTAACCTATAAAAATAGGCGTATCACGAGGCC
Features (pLannotate 1.2.2; 13 found; start..end, strand, type, name):
    305..323     +  promoter       T7 promoter: promoter for bacteriophage T7 RNA polymerase
    372..404     -  protein_bind   FRT (minimal): supports FLP-mediated excision but not integration (Turan and Bode, 2011) FLP recombinase from the Saccharomyces cerevisiae 2μ plasmid
    420..672     +  promoter       copia promoter (fragment): strong promoter from the Drosophila transposable element copia (Sinclair et al., 1986)
    690..1286    +  CDS            pac: PUAC_STRAD - Protein predicted: Swiss-Prot protein existence level 4. Detoxification of puromycin. From Streptomyces alboniger.
   1738..1771    -  protein_bind   FRT (minimal): supports FLP-mediated excision but not integration (Turan and Bode, 2011) FLP recombinase from the Saccharomyces cerevisiae 2μ plasmid
   1790..2506    +  CDS            EGFP: EGFP is a basic (constitutively fluorescent) green fluorescent protein published in 1996, derived from Aequorea victoria. It is reported to be a rapidly-maturing weak dimer with moderate acid sensitivity.
   2529..2930    -  CDS            eco47IR (fragment): T2E7_ECOLX - Protein predicted: Swiss-Prot protein existence level 4. Recognizes the double-stranded sequence GGWCC and cleaves after G-1. From Escherichia coli.
   2983..3013    -  promoter       lac UV5 promoter: E. coli lac promoter with an "up" mutation
   3028..3049    -  protein_bind   CAP binding site: CAP binding activates transcription in the presence of cAMP. E. coli catabolite activator protein
   3074..3157    -  CDS            lacI (fragment): lac repressor; lacI; The lac repressor binds to the lac operator to inhibit transcription in E. coli. This inhibition can be relieved by adding lactose or isopropyl-β-D-thiogalactopyranoside (IPTG).
   3340..3928    -  rep_origin     ori: high-copy-number ColE1/pMB1/pBR322/pUC origin of replication
   4099..4959    -  CDS            AmpR: β-lactamase; bla; confers resistance to ampicillin, carbenicillin, and related antibiotics
   4960..5064    -  promoter       AmpR promoter: bla
