[The description below was written by a language model from this plasmid's Addgene catalogue record and pLannotate feature annotations shown in this document.]
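Description:
pRB39 is a 5,151 bp template plasmid built on the pJet1.2 cloning backbone and intended for genome editing in cultured Drosophila melanogaster cells, where it serves as the source of a cassette for tagging proteins at their N-terminus with eGFP. It is propagated in E. coli through a high-copy ColE1/pUC-type origin and selected with ampicillin via the β-lactamase gene and its native promoter. Remnants of the pJet1.2 positive-selection system are also annotated: a fragment of the eco47IR lethal gene, disrupted by the insert, together with its lac UV5 promoter, a CAP binding site, a small lacI fragment and a T7 promoter upstream of the cloning region. The depositor notes that bacteria carrying this backbone grow poorly and give low plasmid yields.

The payload begins with a selection module in which a fragment of the strong copia transposon promoter drives the pac gene, giving constitutive puromycin resistance in insect cells. According to the catalogue entry, this is followed by the Drosophila mtnDE promoter. That element was not picked up in the feature table, but an unannotated stretch between pac and the second FRT site could accommodate it. The whole module is bracketed by two minimal FRT sites, which support FLP-mediated excision but not integration. Immediately downstream lies the 717 bp eGFP coding sequence, cloned between XhoI and SpeI. After integration upstream of a target gene, edited cells can be enriched with puromycin, with the mtnDE promoter presumably able to drive the tagged gene. FLP recombinase can then remove the marker and promoter, presumably restoring control of the eGFP fusion by the endogenous promoter.
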