Addgene plasmid #72870: pRB39
Purpose: template for N-terminal eGFP tag, constitutive Puromycin resistance
Depositing lab: Klaus Foerstemann. Depositing organization: Ludwig-Maximilians-Universitaet Muenchen (LMU). Publication: A Comprehensive Toolbox for Genome Editing in Cultured Drosophila melanogaster Cells. Kunzelmann S, Bottcher R, Schmidts I, Forstemann K. G3 (Bethesda). 2016 Jun 1;6(6):1777-85. doi: 10.1534/g3.116.028241. PubMed 27172193.
Backbone
  Vector backbone: pJet1.2
  Backbone size w/o insert (bp): 2974
  Total vector size (bp): 5151
  Modifications to backbone: contains a copia-Puromycin cassette, followed by the Drosophila mtnDE promoter, flanked by FRT-sites
  Vector type: Insect Expression
  Selectable markers: Puromycin
Growth in bacteria
  Bacterial resistance: Ampicillin, 100 μg/mL
  Growth temperature: 37°C
  Growth strain: DH5alpha
  Copy number: High Copy
Gene/Insert
  Gene/Insert name: eGFP
  Species: Synthetic
  Insert size (bp): 717
  Cloning method: Restriction Enzyme; 5′ cloning site XhoI (not destroyed); 3′ cloning site SpeI (not destroyed)
  Sequencing primers: 5′ pJet fwd; 3′ pJet rev
Terms and licenses: Academic/Nonprofit Terms; Industry Terms: Not Available to Industry
Depositor comments: We observe rather poor growth of bacteria with the pJet1.2 backbone, resulting in low yields of the plasmid preps.
How to cite: pRB39 was a gift from Klaus Foerstemann (Addgene plasmid # 72870 ; http://n2t.net/addgene:72870 ; RRID:Addgene_72870)
