>Addgene plasmid #72870 | pRB39 | addgene partial sequence | sequence record 139710 | T7 5'-TAATACGACTCACTATAGGG-3'
TTTCAGCAAGATAAGTTCCTATACTTTCTAGAGAATAGGAACTTCCATATGGGCGCGCCCTGTTGGAATA
TACTATTCAACCTACAAAAATAACGTTAAACAACACTACTTTATATTTGATATGAATGGCCACACCTTTT
ATGCCATAAAACATATTGTAAGAGAATACCACTCTTTTTATTCCTTCTTTCCTTCTTGTACGTTTTTTGC
TGTGAGTAGGTCGTGGTGCTGGTGTTGCAGTTGAAATAACTTAAAATATAAATCATAAAACTCAAACATA
AACTTGACTATTTATTTATTTATTAAGAAAGGAGGTACCGGTGGCGCGCCATGACCGAGTACAAGCCTAC
AGTGCGACTGGCCACACGCGATGACGTTCCCAGAGCCGTTCGGACGTTGGCTGCCGCGTTTGCGGACTAT
CCCGCAACTCGCCATACTGTGGACCCTGATCGCCACATCGAGAGGGTGACTGAGCTTCAGGAGCTGTTCC
TGACCAGGGTAGGGCTGGACATAGGCAAGGTCTGGGTGGCCGACGATGGAGCCGCTGTTGCGGTGTGGAC
TACCCCAGAGAGCGTGGAAGCAGGGGCTGTCTTTGCCGAAATTGGGCCAAGGATGGCCGAACTGTCTGGG
TCCCGTTTGGCTGCCCAACAGCAGATGGAAGGACTGCTTGCCCCACATCGACCCAAGGAGCCTGCATGGT
TCCTCGCTACCGTGGGTGTGAGCCCAGATCACCAGGGCAAAGGTCTGGGATCAGCCGTCGTTCTGCCTGG
CGTCGAGGCTGCTGAGAGAGCAGGAGTACCGGCATTCCTCGAA
