>Addgene plasmid #72870 | pRB39 | addgene partial sequence | sequence record 139711 | pTac-F 5'-cggctcgtataatgtgtgga-3'
ACATGTCAAAAGAGACGTCTTTTGTTAAGAATGCTGAGGAACTTGCAAAGCAAAAAATGGATGCTATTAA
CCCTGAACTTTCTTCAAAATTTAAATTTTTAATAAAATTCCTGTCTCAGTTTCCTGAAGCTTGCTCTAAA
CCTCGTTCAAAAAAAATGCAGAATAAAGTTGGTCAAGAGGAACATATTGAATATTTAGCTCGTAGTTTTC
ATGAGAGTCGATTGCCAAGAAAACCCACGCCACCTACAACGGTTCCTGATGAGGTGGTTAGCATAGTTCT
TAATATAAGTTTTAATATACAGCCTGAAAATCTTGAGAGAATAAAAGAAGAACATCGATTTTCCATGGCA
GCTGAGAATATTGTAGGAGATCTTCTAGAAAGATACTAGTACCGCCGCTTGGAGCAGCTGGAGAGGTACC
GAATTCCTTGTACAGCTCGTCCATGCCGAGAGTGATCCCGGCGGCGGTCACGAACTCCAGCAGGACCATG
TGATCGCGCTTCTCGTTGGGGTCTTTGCTCAGGGCGGACTGGGTGCTCAGGTAGTGGTTGTCGGGCAGCA
GCACGGGGCCGTCGCCGATGGGGGTGTTCTGCTGGTAGTGGTCGGCGAGCTGCACGCTGCCGTCCTCGAT
GTTGTGGCGGATCTTGAAGTTCACCTTGATGCCGTTCTTCTGCTTGTCGGCCATGATATAGACGTTGTGG
CTGTTGTAGTTGTACTCCAGCTTGTGCCCCAGGATGTTGCCGTCCTCCTTGAAGTCGATGCC
